>Addgene plasmid #197737 | pMC-6-FLuc-9 | addgene full sequence | sequence record 391089 | Addgene NGS Result
GTCAGTGAGCGAGGAAGCGGAAGAGCGCCCAATACGCAAACCGCCTCTCCCCGCGCGTTGGCCGATTCAT
TAATCACTCTGTGGTCTCAAATGGAAGATGCTAAGAATATTAAGAAGGGACCAGCTCCTTTCTACCCACT
CGAAGATGGAACAGCCGGTGAACAGTTACACAAGGCTATGAAAAGATATGCTCTTGTTCCTGGTACTATC
GCATTCACAGATGCTCATATCGAGGTGGATATAACTTATGCTGAGTACTTCGAAATGTCTGTTAGGCTCG
CTGAAGCTATGAAGAGATACGGATTAAATACAAACCACAGGATTGTTGTGTGTAGTGAAAATTCTTTGCA
ATTTTTCATGCCTGTTCTTGGAGCTTTGTTCATCGGTGTGGCTGTTGCACCAGCTAATGATATATATAAC
GAGAGAGAACTTCTTAATTCTATGGGAATTTCTCAACCTACTGTTGTGTTCGTGTCTAAGAAAGGACTTC
AAAAGATTTTGAACGTTCAGAAGAAACTTCCAATTATCCAGAAGATTATTATTATGGATTCAAAGACAGA
TTACCAAGGTTTCCAGTCAATGTACACCTTTGTGACTAGTCATTTGCCTCCTGGATTCAATGAGTACGAT
TTCGTTCCAGAAAGTTTTGATAGAGATAAGACTATTGCTCTCATTATGAACTCTTCAGGATCTACAGGCC
TTCCTAAGGGTGTGGCATTGCCACATAGAACCGCTTGTGTTAGGTTCTCTCACGCAAGAGATCCTATTTT
CGGAAACCAGATAATTCCAGATACAGCTATCTTGTCAGTTGTGCCTTTCCATCACGGATTTGGAATGTTC
ACTACACTCGGATACCTTATTTGTGGTTTTAGGGTTGTGCTCATGTACAGATTCGAAGAGGAACTCTTTT
TAAGATCTTTACAAGATTATAAGATACAGTCAGCACTCTTAGTTCCAACCCTTTTCTCTTTCTTTGCTAA
GTCAACTTTGATCGATAAGTACGATCTTTCTAACTTGCATGAGATTGCAAGTGGAGGTGCTCCTCTTTCT
AAAGAAGTGGGTGAAGCAGTTGCTAAGAGGTTTCACTTGCCAGGAATCAGACAAGGATATGGTCTTACAG
AGACTACTTCTGCTATCTTGATAACCCCTGAAGGAGATGATAAACCAGGAGCAGTTGGAAAGGTTGTTCC
TTTCTTTGAAGCTAAAGTTGTGGATCTCGATACAGGAAAGACCTTAGGTGTGAATCAGAGGGGAGAGCTT
TGCGTTAGAGGTCCTATGATAATGAGTGGATATGTTAATAACCCAGAAGCAACTAACGCTCTTATCGATA
AAGATGGATGGTTGCATTCAGGAGATATTGCTTACTGGGATGAGGATGAACACTTTTTCATAGTGGATAG
GCTCAAGTCATTAATTAAGTATAAGGGATACCAAGTTGCCCCTGCTGAGCTCGAAAGTATTCTTTTGCAG
CATCCAAACATCTTCGATGCAGGAGTTGCTGGCCTTCCTGATGATGATGCTGGAGAGCTCCCAGCTGCAG
TTGTGGTTTTAGAACACGGAAAGACTATGACAGAGAAAGAAATTGTGGATTACGTTGCATCTCAAGTTAC
AACCGCTAAGAAACTTAGAGGTGGTGTGGTTTTTGTGGATGAGGTTCCAAAGGGACTCACTGGTAAATTA
GATGCTAGAAAGATCAGGGAAATTTTGATCAAAGCAAAGAAAGGAGGAAAGATTGCTGTTTGAGCTTTGA
GACCACGAAGTGGCTCTTCAGTGGACGAAAGGGCCTCGTGATACGCCTATTTTTATAGGTTAATGTCATG
ATAATAATGGTTTCTTAGACGTCAGGTGGCACTTTTCGGGGAAATGTGCGCGGAACCCCTATTTGTTTAT
TTTTCTAAATACATTCAAATATGTATCCGCTCATGAGACAATAACCCTGATAAATGCTTCAATAATATTG
AAAAAGGAAGAGTATGCGCTCACGCAACTGGTCCAGAACCTTGACCGAACGCAGCGGTGGTAACGGCGCA
GTGGCGGTTTTCATGGCTTGTTATGACTGTTTTTTTTTGGGGTACAGTCTATGCCTCGGGCATCCAAGCA
GCAAGCGCGTTACGCCGTGGGTCGATGTTTGATGTTATGGAGCAGCAACGATGTTACGCAGCAGGGCAGT
CGCCCTAAAACAAAGTTAAACATCATGAGGGAAGCGGTGATCGCCGAAGTATCGACTCAACTATCAGAGG
TAGTTGGCGTCATCGAGCGCCATCTCGAACCGACGTTGCTGGCCGTACATTTGTACGGCTCCGCAGTGGA
TGGCGGCCTGAAGCCACACAGCGATATTGATTTGCTGGTTACGGTGACCGTAAGGCTTGATGAAACAACG
CGGCGAGCTTTGATCAACGACCTTTTGGAAACTTCGGCTTCCCCTGGAGAGAGCGAGATTCTCCGCGCTG
TAGAAGTCACCATTGTTGTGCACGACGACATCATTCCGTGGCGTTATCCAGCTAAGCGCGAACTGCAATT
TGGAGAATGGCAGCGCAATGACATTCTTGCAGGTATCTTCGAGCCAGCCACGATCGACATTGATCTGGCT
ATCTTGCTGACAAAAGCAAGAGAACATAGCGTTGCCTTGGTAGGTCCAGCGGCGGAGGAACTCTTTGATC
CGGTTCCTGAACAGGATCTATTTGAGGCGCTAAATGAAACCTTAACGCTATGGAACTCGCCGCCCGACTG
GGCTGGCGATGAGCGAAATGTAGTGCTTACGTTGTCCCGCATTTGGTACAGCGCAGTAACCGGCAAAATC
GCGCCGAAGGATGTCGCTGCCGACTGGGCAATGGAGCGCCTGCCGGCCCAGTATCAGCCCGTCATACTTG
AAGCTAGACAGGCTTATCTTGGACAAGAAGAAGATCGCTTGGCCTCGCGCGCAGATCAGTTGGAAGAATT
TGTCCATTACGTAAAAGGCGAGATCACCAAGGTAGTCGGCAAATAACTGTCAGACCAAGTTTACTCATAT
ATACTTTAGATTGATTTAAAACTTCATTTTTAATTTAAAAGGATCTAGGTGAAGATCCTTTTTGATAATC
TCATGACCAAAATCCCTTAACGTGAGTTTTCGTTCCACTGAGCGTCAGACCCCGTAGAAAAGATCAAAGG
ATCTTCTTGAGATCCTTTTTTTCTGCGCGTAATCTGCTGCTTGCAAACAAAAAAACCACCGCTACCAGCG
GTGGTTTGTTTGCCGGATCAAGAGCTACCAACTCTTTTTCCGAAGGTAACTGGCTTCAGCAGAGCGCAGA
TACCAAATACTGTTCTTCTAGTGTAGCCGTAGTTAGGCCACCACTTCAAGAACTCTGTAGCACCGCCTAC
ATACCTCGCTCTGCTAATCCTGTTACCAGTGGCTGCTGCCAGTGGCGATAAGTCGTGTCTTACCGGGTTG
GACTCAAGACGATAGTTACCGGATAAGGCGCAGCGGTCGGGCTGAACGGGGGGTTCGTGCACACAGCCCA
GCTTGGAGCGAACGACCTACACCGAACTGAGATACCTACAGCGTGAGCTATGAGAAAGCGCCACGCTTCC
CGAAGGGAGAAAGGCGGACAGGTATCCGGTAAGCGGCAGGGTCGGAACAGGAGAGCGCACGAGGGAGCTT
CCAGGGGGAAACGCCTGGTATCTTTATAGTCCTGTCGGGTTTCGCCACCTCTGACTTGAGCGTCGATTTT
TGTGATGCTCGTCAGGGGGGCGGAGCCTATGGAAAAACGCCAGCAACGCGGCCTTTTTACGGTTCCTGGC
CTTTTGCTGGCCTTTTGCTCACATGTTCTTTCCTGCGTTATCCCCTGATTCTGTGGATAACCGTATTACC
GCCTTTGAGTGAGCTGATACCGCTCGCCGCAGCCGAACGACCGAGCGCAGCGA
Features (pLannotate 1.2.2; 8 found; start..end, strand, type, name):
      1..23      +  rep_origin     RSF ori (fragment): Plasmids containing the RSF 1030 origin of replication can be propagated in E. coli cells that contain additional plasmids with compatible origins.
     25..74      +  CDS            lacI (fragment): lac repressor; lacI; The lac repressor binds to the lac operator to inhibit transcription in E. coli. This inhibition can be relieved by adding lactose or isopropyl-β-D-thiogalactopyranoside (IPTG).
     91..1731    +  CDS            LUCI_PHOPY: Experimental evidence at protein level: Swiss-Prot protein existence level 1. Produces green light with a wavelength of 562 nm. From Photinus pyralis (Common eastern firefly) (Lampyris pyralis).
   1869..1973    +  promoter       AmpR promoter: bla
   1964..2044    -  CDS            int (fragment): INT2_ECOLX - Protein inferred from homology: Swiss-Prot protein existence level 3. Putative integrase believed to be involved in the insertion of antibiotic resistance genes into plasmids and transposons. From Escherichia coli.
   2132..2188    +  CDS            GmR (fragment): gentamycin acetyltransferase; aacC1; confers resistance to gentamycin
   2195..2983    +  CDS            aadA: S3AD_ECOLX - Experimental evidence at protein level: Swiss-Prot protein existence level 1. Mediates bacterial resistance to the antibiotics streptomycin and spectinomycin. From Escherichia coli.
   3157..3745    +  rep_origin     ori: high-copy-number ColE1/pMB1/pBR322/pUC origin of replication
