[The description below was written by a language model from this plasmid's Addgene catalogue record and pLannotate feature annotations shown in this document.]
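Description:
pMC-6-FLuc-9 is a Level 0 Phytobrick (MoClo) part plasmid from a modular toolkit for plant genome engineering, carrying the firefly luciferase coding sequence from Photinus pyralis. It was built in the self-made pMC-6-ccdB-9 acceptor backbone. The name suggests that the luciferase part took the place of a ccdB counter-selection cassette between positions "6" and "9" of the toolkit's assembly syntax, although the record does not define these positions or name the cloning enzymes. It is catalogued as a plant expression vector, but the roughly 3.9 kb sequence functions as a small E. coli storage plasmid for a single standardized part, not as a complete expression unit.

The feature table shows the luciferase open reading frame (about 1.6 kb of the stated 1.8 kb insert) with no annotated plant promoter or terminator around it. This fits a Level 0 design, in which regulatory parts are supplied from other modules during hierarchical Golden Gate-type assembly into transcription units. Propagation relies on a high-copy ColE1/pUC-type origin. Selection is with spectinomycin, conferred by the aadA adenylyltransferase gene, which lies downstream of an annotated AmpR (bla) promoter. The short annotated fragments of an integron integrase and a gentamicin acetyltransferase next to aadA are probably remnants of the source of the resistance cassette. The small RSF ori and lacI fragments near the insert are also too short to be functional and may be spurious matches.

Once assembled with plant regulatory elements, the luciferase part would act as a bioluminescent reporter, for example to measure promoter activity or expression from toolkit-built constructs, though the record gives no specific application.
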