Addgene plasmid #197737: pMC-6-FLuc-9
Purpose: Phytobrick (MoClo) Level 0 Part
Depositing lab: Daniel Voytas. Depositing organization: University of Minnesota. Publication: An extensible vector toolkit and parts library for advanced engineering of plant genomes. Chamness JC, Kumar J, Cruz AJ, Rhuby E, Holum MJ, Cody JP, Tibebu R, Gamo ME, Starker CG, Zhang F, Voytas DF. Plant Genome. 2023 Mar 9:e20312. doi: 10.1002/tpg2.20312. PubMed 36896468.
Backbone
  Vector backbone: pMC-6-ccdB-9
  Backbone manufacturer: Self-made
  Vector type: Plant Expression
Growth in bacteria
  Bacterial resistance: Spectinomycin, 50 μg/mL
  Growth temperature: 37°C
  Growth strain: DH5alpha
  Copy number: High Copy
Gene/Insert
  Gene/Insert name: Firefly luciferase
  Species: Photinus pyralis
  Insert size (bp): 1800
  Cloning method: Restriction Enzyme; 5′ cloning site Unknown (unknown if destroyed)
Terms and licenses: Academic/Nonprofit Terms; Industry Terms: Not Available to Industry
Depositor comments: Please visit https://doi.org/10.1101/2022.10.15.511792 for bioRxiv preprint.
How to cite: pMC-6-FLuc-9 was a gift from Daniel Voytas (Addgene plasmid # 197737 ; http://n2t.net/addgene:197737 ; RRID:Addgene_197737)
